Addgene plasmid #37301: pUAS-hopscotch
Depositing lab: Norbert Perrimon. Depositing organization: Harvard Medical School. Publication: Activation of a Drosophila Janus kinase (JAK) causes hematopoietic neoplasia and developmental defects. Harrison DA, Binari R, Nahreini TS, Gilman M, Perrimon N. EMBO J. 1995 Jun 15;14(12):2857-65. PubMed 7796812.
Backbone
  Vector backbone: pUAST
  Backbone size w/o insert (bp): 8904
  Vector type: Insect Expression
Growth in bacteria
  Bacterial resistance: Ampicillin, 100 μg/mL
  Growth temperature: 37°C
  Growth strain: DH5alpha
  Copy number: Unknown
Gene/Insert
  Gene/Insert name: hopscotch (alt name: hop)
  Species: D. melanogaster (fly)
  Insert size (bp): 5100
  Entrez Gene: hop (a.k.a. Dmel_CG1594, 4, CG1594, Dm JAK, DmHD-160, Dmel\CG1594, HD-160, HOP, Hop, Hop1, Hop2, Hpo, JAK, Jak, L4, Tum, Tum-1, d-jak, hop/JAK, jak, l(1)10Be, l(1)G18, l(1)L4, l(1)hop, msvl)
  Promoter: Hsp70
  Cloning method: Restriction Enzyme; 5′ cloning site NotI (unknown if destroyed); 3′ cloning site XbaI (unknown if destroyed)
  Sequencing primers: 5′ pUAST-5 (5'-CTGCAACTAAAATCTGCCAAGAAG-3')
Terms and licenses: Academic/Nonprofit Terms; Industry Terms: Not Available to Industry
Depositor comments: Perrimon Lab plasmid #100
How to cite: pUAS-hopscotch was a gift from Norbert Perrimon (Addgene plasmid # 37301 ; http://n2t.net/addgene:37301 ; RRID:Addgene_37301)
