[The description below was written by a language model from this plasmid's Addgene catalogue record.]
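Description:
pUAS-hopscotch is an insect expression plasmid built on the pUAST backbone (about 8.9 kb without insert), the standard Drosophila vector for GAL4/UAS-driven transgene expression. It carries an insert of roughly 5.1 kb encoding hopscotch (hop), the Drosophila melanogaster Janus kinase (JAK) and the tyrosine kinase component of the fly JAK/STAT signalling pathway. The insert was placed in the vector by restriction cloning between NotI at the 5′ end and XbaI at the 3′ end; the record does not say whether these sites remain intact. The plasmid is propagated in E. coli under ampicillin selection, and its copy number is listed as unknown.

The promoter is recorded as Hsp70. In pUAST this generally refers to the minimal hsp70 basal promoter, which sits downstream of a set of GAL4-binding UAS sites, so that transcription of the insert depends on GAL4 supplied in trans from a driver line or a co-transfected plasmid. This allows hop to be expressed in chosen tissues or developmental stages. pUAST is also generally a P-element transformation vector with a mini-white eye-colour marker for identifying transgenic flies, but no feature table accompanies this entry, so these elements and the polyadenylation signal are not individually documented here. No epitope tags, reporters or mutations are listed for the insert.

The associated publication concerns activation of the Drosophila JAK and the resulting hematopoietic neoplasia and developmental defects. This fits use of the construct for targeted overexpression of hopscotch, to study the consequences of elevated JAK signalling in flies or in cultured insect cells.
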