>Addgene plasmid #37301 | pUAS-hopscotch | addgene partial sequence | sequence record 49444 | pUAST-5 5'-CTGCAACTAAAATCTGCCAAGAAG-3'
ATAGGGAATTGGGAATTCGTTAACAGATCTGCGGCCGCGTAAGGAAACTGCTCCAGCCAAGGAACTGGGC
TTGCAGGAGCAGCAGATAGCACCCAGCCCACAAGGGACCACTCACCGACAATCCTCTCATGGCCCTGGCC
AACGGGGGAGAGGATAGAATGGACGACAGCAGCAGCGGACGCACTTCGCTGGCGGACAGCGCCAGCCTGA
CGAACTCCTCGCTGCGCAGCGGCACCTCCTCGCAGAGCATCCACACCAACGATGGCACAATCCGTGTGTT
CAACTTCACCACCGGCGAATTTGAGCGTTTCCATCCCAACATGCTGTGCGAGGAGATCTGCAATACGATG
TGCCGCCAGCTGGGCATTGCACCAATTGCCCAGCTGCTCTACGGAATACGGGAGCACTCGACATCGCGAC
GTCCCTCGCCGCTGGTGCGTTTGGATCTGACGTGGTGCCTGCCCGGCGAGCGACTCAACTGCCAGCTGGT
CTATTGCTTTCGGATGCGTTTCCGTGTGCCCGAATTGGATAGCCAGCTGGAGTTGATCGATGGACGGAGC
CACAAGTTCCTCTACCGCCAAATGCGCTACGATATGCGGACCGAGCAAATCCCGGAGATTCGCTATCCGG
AGCACAAGGACAAATCAACGGGACTGGCCGTGATGGATATGCTAATCGACGATCAGGAACAGTCGGAGGA
TCAGCAGGCGATGCGCTCCATCGAGAAGCTTTACAAACTGTATTTGCCACCGAGCTTGTGGCGCGCCCAC
AGCTTCTTTGTGGGCTCC
